>Addgene plasmid #59761 | pCAG_mRuby2_smFP OLLAS | addgene full sequence | sequence record 381072 | Addgene Partial NGS Result
CATACTCTTCCTTTTTCAATATTATTGAAGCATTTATCAGGGTTATTGTCTCATGAGCGGATACATATTT
GAATGTATTTAGAAAAATAAACAAATAGGGGTTCCGCGCACATTTCCCCGAAAAGTGCCACCTGGGTCGA
CATTGATTATTGACTAGTTATTAATAGTAATCAATTACGGGGTCATTAGTTCATAGCCCATATATGGAGT
TCCGCGTTACATAACTTACGGTAAATGGCCCGCCTGGCTGACCGCCCAACGACCCCCGCCCATTGACGTC
AATAATGACGTATGTTCCCATAGTAACGCCAATAGGGACTTTCCATTGACGTCAATGGGTGGAGTATTTA
CGGTAAACTGCCCACTTGGCAGTACATCAAGTGTATCATATGCCAAGTACGCCCCCTATTGACGTCAATG
ACGGTAAATGGCCCGCCTGGCATTATGCCCAGTACATGACCTTATGGGACTTTCCTACTTGGCAGTACAT
CTACGTATTAGTCATCGCTATTACCATGGTCGAGGTGAGCCCCACGTTCTGCTTCACTCTCCCCATCTCC
CCCCCCTCCCCACCCCCAATTTTGTATTTATTTATTTTTTAATTATTTTGTGCAGCGATGGGGGCGGGGG
GGGGGGNNNNNNNNNGGCGAGGGGCGGGGCGGGGCGAGGCGGAGAGGTGCGGCGGCAGCCAATCAGAGCG
GCGCGCTCCGAAAGTTTCCTTTTATGGCGAGGCGGCGGCGGCGGCGGCCCTATAAAAAGCGAAGCGCGCG
GCGGGCGGGAGTCGCTGCGCGCTGCCTTCGCCCCGTGCCCCGCTCCGCCGCCGCCTCGCGCCGCCCGCCC
CGGCTCTGACTGACCGCGTTACTCCCACAGGTGAGCGGGCGGGACGGCCCTTCTCCTCCGGGCTGTAATT
AGCGCTTGGTTTAATGACGGCTTGTTTCTTTTCTGTGGCTGCGTGAAAGCCTTGAGGGGCTCCGGGAGGG
CCCTTTGTGCGGGGGGAGCGGCTCGGGGGGTGCGTGCGTGTGTGTGTGCGTGGGGAGCGCCGCGTGCGGC
TCCGCGCTGCCCGGCGGCTGTGAGCGCTGCGGGCGCGGCGCGGGGCTTTGTGCGCTCCGCAGTGTGCGCG
AGGGGAGCGCGGCCGGGGGCGGTGCCCCGCGGTGCGGGGGGGGCTGCGAGGGGAACAAAGGCTGCGTGCG
GGGTGTGTGCGTGGGGGGGTGAGCAGGGGGTGTGGGCGCGTCGGTCGGGCTGCAACCCCCCCTGCACCCC
CCTCCCCGAGTTGCTGAGCACGGCCCGGCTTCGGGTGCGGGGCTCCGTACGGGGCGTGGCGCGGGGCTCG
CCGTGCCGGGCGGGGGGTGGCGGCAGGTGGGGGTGCCGGGCGGGGCGGGGCCGCCTCGGGCCGGGGAGGG
CTCGGGGGAGGGGCGCGGCGGCCCCCGGAGCGCCGGCGGCTGTCGAGGCGCGGCGAGCCGCAGCCATTGC
CTTTTATGGTAATCGTGCGAGAGGGCGCAGGGACTTCCTTTGTCCCAAATCTGTGCGGAGCCGAAATCTG
GGAGGCGCCGCCGCACCCCCTCTAGCGGGCGCGGGGCGAAGCGGTGCGGCGCCGGCAGGAAGGAAATGGG
CGGGGAGGGCCTTCGTGCGTCGCCGCGCCGCCGTCCCCTTCTCCCTCTCCAGCCTCGGGGCTGTCCGCGG
GGGGACGGCTGCCTTCGGGGGGGACGGGGCAGGGCGGGGTTCGGCTTCTGGCGTGTGACCGGCGGCTCTA
GAGCCTCTGCTAACCATGTTCATGCCTTCTTCTTTTTCCTACAGCTCCTGGGCAACGTGCTGGTTATTGT
GCTGTCTCATCATTTTGGCAAAGAATTCGGTACCGCGGGCCCGGCGCGCCAGCTGGATATCTCCGGACCC
GGGCTAGCGCAATTGCGGCCGCGCCGCCACCATGGGGTCCGGATTTGCCAATGAACTTGGACCTAGACTT
ATGGGTAAACAGCAGCAATCAGGCTTTGCCAACGAGTTGGGCCCTCGGTTGATGGGAAAGCAGCAGCAGT
CCGGGTTCGCCAACGAACTGGGCCCGAGGCTCATGGGGAAGGGCCAGGGAAACTCACTGATCAAGGAAAA
CATGCGGATGAAGGTGGTGATGGAGGGCTCCGTGAATGGTCACCAGTTCAAGTGCACCGGAGAGGGAGAG
GGAAACCCGTACATGGGAACTCAGACCATGCGCATTAAGGTCATCGAAGGAGGTCCGCTGCCGTTCGCTT
TCGATATCCTGGCCACTTCGTTCGGAGGAGGGTCGCGCACGTTCATCAAGTACCCGAAGGGAATCCCGGA
CTTCTTTAAGCAGTCATTCCCGGAAGGATTCACTTGGGAACGGGTGACCCGGTATGAAGATGGAGGTGTG
GTGACTGTCATGCAAGATACTTCGCTGGAGGATGGGTGCCTCGTGTACCACGTCCAAGTCCGCGGAGTGA
ATTTCCCGTCCAACGGACCAGTGATGCAGAAAAAGACGAAGGGTTGGGAACCTAATACTGAAATGATGTA
CCCCGCAGACGGAGGGCTGAGGGGCTACACCCACATGGCGCTGAAGGTCGACGGAGGAAGCGGATTTGCG
AATGAGCTCGGCCCACGCCTCATGGGCAAACAACAGCAAAGCGGTTTTGCTAACGAACTGGGTCCCCGCT
TGATGGGAAAGCAGCAGCAGAGCGGATTCGCTAATGAGCTGGGACCGAGGCTTATGGGAAAGGGAGGGCA
GCAGGGCGGTTCCGGTTTCGCGAACGAATTGGGACCACGCCTGATGGGGAAACAGCAACAGTCCGGCTTC
GCCAATGAGCTTGGGCCACGCCTTATGGGGAAGCAGCAACAAAGCGGGTTCGCTAACGAGCTGGGTCCTC
GGCTGATGGGTAAAGGAGGAGGACATCTGTCCTGTTCGTTCGTGACCACCTACAGATCAAAGAAAACCGT
GGGAAACATCAAGATGCCGGGCATTCATGCCGTCGACCACCGCCTGGAGCGGCTCGAAGAATCAGACAAT
GAGATGTTCGTCGTGCAAAGAGAACATGCCGTGGCCAAGTTCGCGGGACTGGGAGGCGGTCAAGGAAGCG
GCTTTGCAAACGAACTCGGGCCAAGATTGATGGGAAAGCAACAGCAGTCGGGCTTTGCGAACGAGCTCGG
ACCAAGACTCATGGGAAAACAACAACAATCGGGCTTCGCAAACGAGCTTGGACCCAGACTGATGGGCAAA
TAGACCGGTGCTCGAGGTACCGATGAATAGCTAAGGTCGAGGCCGCAGGTAAGTATCAAGGTTACAAGAC
AGGTTTAAGGAGACCAATAGAAACTGGGCTTGTCGAGACAGAGAAGACTCTTGCGTTTCTGATAGGCACC
TATTGGTCTTACTGACATCCACTTTGCCTTTCTCTCCACAGGTGTCGACAATCAACCTCTGGATTACAAA
ATTTGTGAAAGATTGACTGGTATTCTTAACTATGTTGCTCCTTTTACGCTATGTGGATACGCTGCTTTAA
TGCCTTTGTATCATGCTATTGCTTCCCGTATGGCTTTCATTTTCTCCTCCTTGTATAAATCCTGGTTGCT
GTCTCTTTATGAGGAGTTGTGGCCCGTTGTCAGGCAACGTGGCGTGGTGTGCACTGTGTTTGCTGACGCA
ACCCCCACTGGTTGGGGCATTGCCACCACCTGTCAGCTCCTTTCCGGGACTTTCGCTTTCCCCCTCCCTA
TTGCCACGGCGGAACTCATCGCCGCCTGCCTTGCCCGCTGCTGGACAGGGGCTCGGCTGTTGGGCACTGA
CAATTCCGTGGTGTTGTCGGGGAAGCTGACGTCCTTTCCATGGCTGCTCGCCTGTGTTGCCACCTGGATT
CTGCGCGGGACGTCCTTCTGCTACGTCCCTTCGGCCCTCAATCCAGCGGACCTTCCTTCCCGCGGCCTGC
TGCCGGCTCTGCGGCCTCTTCCGCGTCTTCGCCTTCGCCCTCAGACGAGTCGGATCTCCCTTTGGGCCGC
CTCCCCGCCTGGAATTCGAGCTCGGTACGATCAGCCTCGACTGTGCCTTCTAGTTGCCAGCCATCTGTTG
TTTGCCCCTCCCCCGTGCCTTCCTTGACCCTGGAAGGTGCCACTCCCACTGTCCTTTCCTAATAAAATGA
GGAAATTGCATCGCATTGTCTGAGTAGGTGTCATTCTATTCTGGGGGGTGGGGTGGGGCAGGACAGCAAG
GGGGAGGATTGGGAAGACAATAGCCCAGCTTTTGTTCCCTTTAGTGAGGGTTAATTGCGCGCTTGGCGTA
ATCATGGTCATAGCTGTTTCCTGTGTGAAATTGTTATCCGCTAATTCACTCCTCAGGTGCAGGCTGCCTA
TCAGAAGGTGGTGGCTGGTGTGGCCAATGCCCTGGCTCACAAATACCACTGAGATCTTTTTCCCTCTGCC
AAAAATTATGGGGACATCATGAAGCCCCTTGAGCATCTGACTTCTGGCTAATAAAGGAAATTTATTTTCA
TTGCAATAGTGTGTTGGAATTTTTTGTGTCTCTCACTCGGAAGGACATATGGGAGGGCAAATCATTTAAA
ACATCAGAATGAGTATTTGGTTTAGAGTTTGGCAACATATGCCCATATGCTGGCTGCCATGAACAAAGGT
TGGCTATAAAGAGGTCATCAGTATATGAAACAGCCCCCTGCTGTCCATTCCTTATTCCATAGAAAAGCCT
TGACTTGAGGTTAGATTTTTTTTATATTTTGTTTTGTGTTATTTTTTTCTTTAACATCCCTAAAATTTTC
CTTACATGTTTTACTAGCCAGATTTTTCCTCCTCTCCTGACTACTCCCAGTCATAGCTGTCCCTCTTCTC
TTATGGAGATCCCTCGACCTGCAGCCCAAGCTTGGCGTAATCATGGTCATAGCTGTTTCCTGTGTGAAAT
TGTTATCCGCTCACAATTCCACACAACATACGAGCCGGAAGCATAAAGTGTAAAGCCTGGGGTGCCTAAT
GAGTGAGCTAACTCACATTAATTGCGTTGCGCTCACTGCCCGCTTTCCAGTCGGGAAACCTGTCGTGCCA
GCGGATCCGCATCTCAATTAGTCAGCAACCATAGTCCCGCCCCTAACTCCGCCCATCCCGCCCCTAACTC
CGCCCAGTTCCGCCCATTCTCCGCCCCATGGCTGACTAATTTTTTTTATTTATGCAGAGGCCGAGGCCGC
CTCGGCCTCTGAGCTATTCCAGAAGTAGTGAGGAGGCTTTTTTGGAGGCCTAGGCTTTTGCAAAAAGCTA
ACTTGTTTATTGCAGCTTATAATGGTTACAAATAAAGCAATAGCATCACAAATTTCACAAATAAAGCATT
TTTTTCACTGCATTCTAGTTGTGGTTTGTCCAAACTCATCAATGTATCTTATCATGTCTGGATCCGCTGC
ATTAATGAATCGGCCAACGCGCGGGGAGAGGCGGTTTGCGTATTGGGCGCTCTTCCGCTTCCTCGCTCAC
TGACTCGCTGCGCTCGGTCGTTCGGCTGCGGCGAGCGGTATCAGCTCACTCAAAGGCGGTAATACGGTTA
TCCACAGAATCAGGGGATAACGCAGGAAAGAACATGTGAGCAAAAGGCCAGCAAAAGGCCAGGAACCGTA
AAAAGGCCGCGTTGCTGGCGTTTTTCCATAGGCTCCGCCCCCCTGACGAGCATCACAAAAATCGACGCTC
AAGTCAGAGGTGGCGAAACCCGACAGGACTATAAAGATACCAGGCGTTTCCCCCTGGAAGCTCCCTCGTG
CGCTCTCCTGTTCCGACCCTGCCGCTTACCGGATACCTGTCCGCCTTTCTCCCTTCGGGAAGCGTGGCGC
TTTCTCATAGCTCACGCTGTAGGTATCTCAGTTCGGTGTAGGTCGTTCGCTCCAAGCTGGGCTGTGTGCA
CGAACCCCCCGTTCAGCCCGACCGCTGCGCCTTATCCGGTAACTATCGTCTTGAGTCCAACCCGGTAAGA
CACGACTTATCGCCACTGGCAGCAGCCACTGGTAACAGGATTAGCAGAGCGAGGTATGTAGGCGGTGCTA
CAGAGTTCTTGAAGTGGTGGCCTAACTACGGCTACACTAGAAGAACAGTATTTGGTATCTGCGCTCTGCT
GAAGCCAGTTACCTTCGGAAAAAGAGTTGGTAGCTCTTGATCCGGCAAACAAACCACCGCTGGTAGCGGT
GGTTTTTTTGTTTGCAAGCAGCAGATTACGCGCAGAAAAAAAGGATCTCAAGAAGATCCTTTGATCTTTT
CTACGGGGTCTGACGCTCAGTGGAACGAAAACTCACGTTAAGGGATTTTGGTCATGAGATTATCAAAAAG
GATCTTCACCTAGATCCTTTTAAATTAAAAATGAAGTTTTAAATCAATCTAAAGTATATATGAGTAAACT
TGGTCTGACAGTTACCAATGCTTAATCAGTGAGGCACCTATCTCAGCGATCTGTCTATTTCGTTCATCCA
TAGTTGCCTGACTCCCCGTCGTGTAGATAACTACGATACGGGAGGGCTTACCATCTGGCCCCAGTGCTGC
AATGATACCGCGAGACCCACGCTCACCGGCTCCAGATTTATCAGCAATAAACCAGCCAGCCGGAAGGGCC
GAGCGCAGAAGTGGTCCTGCAACTTTATCCGCCTCCATCCAGTCTATTAATTGTTGCCGGGAAGCTAGAG
TAAGTAGTTCGCCAGTTAATAGTTTGCGCAACGTTGTTGCCATTGCTACAGGCATCGTGGTGTCACGCTC
GTCGTTTGGTATGGCTTCATTCAGCTCCGGTTCCCAACGATCAAGGCGAGTTACATGATCCCCCATGTTG
TGCAAAAAAGCGGTTAGCTCCTTCGGTCCTCCGATCGTTGTCAGAAGTAAGTTGGCCGCAGTGTTATCAC
TCATGGTTATGGCAGCACTGCATAATTCTCTTACTGTCATGCCATCCGTAAGATGCTTTTCTGTGACTGG
TGAGTACTCAACCAAGTCATTCTGAGAATAGTGTATGCGGCGACCGAGTTGCTCTTGCCCGGCGTCAATA
CGGGATAATACCGCGCCACATAGCAGAACTTTAAAAGTGCTCATCATTGGAAAACGTTCTTCGGGGCGAA
AACTCTCAAGGATCTTACCGCTGTTGAGATCCAGTTCGATGTAACCCACTCGTGCACCCAACTGATCTTC
AGCATCTTTTACTTTCACCAGCGTTTCTGGGTGAGCAAAAACAGGAAGGCAAAATGCCGCAAAAAAGGGA
ATAAGGGCGACACGGAAATGTTGAATACT
Features (pLannotate 1.2.2; 25 found; start..end, strand, type, name):
      4..108     -  promoter       AmpR promoter: bla
    139..518     +  enhancer       CMV enhancer: human cytomegalovirus immediate early enhancer
    520..777     +  promoter       chicken β-actin promoter: contains a 21-bp deletion relative to the standard chicken β-actin promoter
    778..1794    +  intron         chimeric intron: chimera between introns from chicken β-actin and rabbit β-globin
   1792..1848    +  CDS            HBB (fragment): HBB_LEPEU - Experimental evidence at protein level: Swiss-Prot protein existence level 1. Involved in oxygen transport from the lung to the various peripheral tissues. From Lepus europaeus (European hare).
   1848..1864    +  misc_feature   MCS (fragment): multiple cloning site
   2081..2578    +  CDS            mRuby (fragment): mRuby is a basic (constitutively fluorescent) red fluorescent protein published in 2009, derived from Entacmaea quadricolor. It has low acid sensitivity.
   2794..2814    +  CDS            OLLAS tag (fragment): Escherichia coli OmpF Linker and mouse Langerin fusion sequence tag (Park et al., 2008)
   3269..3401    +  intron         chimeric intron: chimera between introns from human β-globin and immunoglobulin heavy chain genes
   3410..3998    +  misc_feature   WPRE: woodchuck hepatitis virus posttranscriptional regulatory element
   4002..4018    +  misc_feature   MCS (fragment): pUC18/19 multiple cloning site
   4031..4142    +  polyA_signal   bGH poly(A) signal: bovine growth hormone polyadenylation signal
   4238..4256    -  promoter       T3 promoter: promoter for bacteriophage T3 RNA polymerase
   4315..4389    +  CDS            HBB (fragment): HBB_PONPY - Experimental evidence at transcript level: Swiss-Prot protein existence level 2. Involved in oxygen transport from the lung to the various peripheral tissues. From Pongo pygmaeus (Bornean orangutan).
   4460..4515    +  polyA_signal   β-globin poly(A) signal: rabbit β-globin polyadenylation signal (Gil and Proudfoot, 1987)
   4900..4916    -  protein_bind   lac operator: The lac repressor binds to the lac operator to inhibit transcription in E. coli. This inhibition can be relieved by adding lactose or isopropyl-β-D-thiogalactopyranoside (IPTG). lac repressor encoded by lacI
   4924..4954    -  promoter       lac promoter: promoter for the E. coli lac operon
   4969..4990    -  protein_bind   CAP binding site: CAP binding activates transcription in the presence of cAMP. E. coli catabolite activator protein
   5003..5042    -  CDS            lacI (fragment): lac repressor; lacI; The lac repressor binds to the lac operator to inhibit transcription in E. coli. This inhibition can be relieved by adding lactose or isopropyl-β-D-thiogalactopyranoside (IPTG).
   5049..5071    +  promoter       SV40 promoter (fragment): SV40 enhancer and early promoter
   5095..5230    +  rep_origin     SV40 ori: SV40 origin of replication
   5250..5384    +  polyA_signal   SV40 poly(A) signal: SV40 polyadenylation signal
   5386..5440    -  CDS            lacI (fragment): lac repressor; lacI; The lac repressor binds to the lac operator to inhibit transcription in E. coli. This inhibition can be relieved by adding lactose or isopropyl-β-D-thiogalactopyranoside (IPTG).
   5623..6211    -  rep_origin     ori: high-copy-number ColE1/pMB1/pBR322/pUC origin of replication
   6382..3       -  CDS            AmpR (across the origin): β-lactamase; bla; confers resistance to ampicillin, carbenicillin, and related antibiotics
