[The description below was written by a language model from this plasmid's Addgene catalogue record and pLannotate feature annotations shown in this document.]
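Description:
pCAG_mRuby2_smFP OLLAS is a mammalian expression plasmid built on a pCAG backbone and propagated in E. coli as a high-copy plasmid. A ColE1/pUC-type origin supports replication, and a β-lactamase gene with its own promoter provides ampicillin selection. The annotated sequence record is about 7.2 kb and is labelled a partial NGS result, so the feature table may not capture every element exactly.

The payload is a synthetic open reading frame, mRuby2_smFP_OLLAS, cloned between NotI and AgeI sites under the CAG promoter. The feature table resolves this promoter into the CMV immediate-early enhancer, the chicken β-actin promoter and the chicken β-actin/rabbit β-globin chimeric intron, a combination that gives strong, broadly active expression in mammalian cells. The insert is a "spaghetti monster" fluorescent protein, in which a red fluorescent protein scaffold of the mRuby family carries multiple copies of the OLLAS epitope tag. Automated annotation picks up only an mRuby fragment and a single partial OLLAS match, which would be expected if the scaffold is interrupted by the inserted tags. Because the scaffold is mRuby2-derived rather than GFP-derived, the record notes that the protein is not detected by anti-GFP antibodies.

Downstream of the coding region lie a second small chimeric intron, a WPRE to enhance transcript stability and expression, and a bGH polyadenylation signal, followed by backbone-derived rabbit β-globin poly(A) sequences. An SV40 origin and SV40 poly(A) signal are also present in the backbone. The associated publication title describes high-performance probes for light and electron microscopy, so the construct serves as a densely epitope-tagged, antibody-detectable label. It should combine with GFP-based labels in multichannel immunostaining.
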