Addgene plasmid #59761: pCAG_mRuby2_smFP OLLAS
Purpose: encodes multiple copies of an epitope tag OLLAS ( not detected by anti GFP ab)
Depositing lab: Loren Looger. Depositing organization: HHMI, Janelia Research Campus. Publication: High-performance probes for light and electron microscopy. Viswanathan S, Williams ME, Bloss EB, Stasevich TJ, Speer CM, Nern A, Pfeiffer BD, Hooks BM, Li WP, English BP, Tian T, Henry GL, Macklin JJ, Patel R, Gerfen CR, Zhuang X, Wang Y, Rubin GM, Looger LL. Nat Methods. 2015 Jun;12(6):568-76. doi: 10.1038/nmeth.3365. Epub 2015 Apr 27. PubMed 25915120.
Backbone
  Vector backbone: pCAG
  Backbone size w/o insert (bp): 5000
  Vector type: Mammalian Expression
Growth in bacteria
  Bacterial resistance: Ampicillin, 100 μg/mL
  Growth temperature: 37°C
  Growth strain: XL1 Blue
  Copy number: High Copy
Gene/Insert
  Gene/Insert name: mRuby2_smFP_OLLAS
  Species: Synthetic
  Promoter: CAG
  Cloning method: Restriction Enzyme; 5′ cloning site NotI (unknown if destroyed); 3′ cloning site AgeI (unknown if destroyed)
  Sequencing primers: 5′ GGTTCGGCTTCTGGCGTGTGACC; 3′ ttaaagcagcgtatccacat
Terms and licenses: Academic/Nonprofit Terms; Industry Terms: Not Available to Industry
How to cite: pCAG_mRuby2_smFP OLLAS was a gift from Loren Looger (Addgene plasmid # 59761 ; http://n2t.net/addgene:59761 ; RRID:Addgene_59761)
