>Addgene plasmid #59761 | pCAG_mRuby2_smFP OLLAS | addgene partial sequence | sequence record 96899 | pCAGGS5 5'-ggttcggcttctggcgtgtgacc-3'
GTTCATGCCTTCTTCTTTTTCCTACAGCCTCCTGGGCAACGTGCTGGTTATTGTGCTGTCTCATCATTTT
GGCAAAGAATTCGGTACCGCGGGCCCGGCGCGCCAGCTGGATATCTCCGGACCCGGGCTAGCGCAATTGC
GGCCGCGCCGCCACCATGGGGTCCGGATTTGCCAATGAACTTGGACCTAGACTTATGGGTAAACAGCAGC
AATCAGGCTTTGCCAACGAGTTGGGCCCTCGGTTGATGGGAAAGCAGCAGCAGTCCGGGTTCGCCAACGA
ACTGGGCCCGAGGCTCATGGGGAAGGGCCAGGGAAACTCACTGATCAAGGAAAACATGCGGATGAAGGTG
GTGATGGAGGGCTCCGTGAATGGTCACCAGTTCAAGTGCACCGGAGAGGGAGAGGGAAACCCGTACATGG
GAACTCAGACCATGCGCATTAAGGTCATCGAAGGAGGTCCGCTGCCGTTCGCTTTCGATATCCTGGCCAC
TTCGTTCGGAGGAGGGTCGCGCACGTTCATCAAGTACCCGAAGGGAATCCCGGACTTCTTTAAGCAGTCA
TTCCCGGAAGGATTCACTTGGGAACGGGTGACCCGGTATGAAGATGGAGGTGTGGTGACTGTCATGCAAG
ATACTTCGCTGGAGGATGGGTGCCTCGTGTACCACGTCCAAGTCCGCGGAGTGAATTTCCCGTCCAACGG
ACCAGTGATGCAGAAAAAGACGAAGGGTTGGGAACCTAATACTGAAATGATGTACCCCGCAGACGGAGGG
CTGA
