>Addgene plasmid #59761 | pCAG_mRuby2_smFP OLLAS | addgene partial sequence | sequence record 96901 | BGH-rev 5'-TAGAAGGCACAGTCGAGG-3'
GGGAGATCCGACTCGTCTGAGGGCGAAGGCGAAGACGCGGAAGATGCCGCAGAGCCGGCAGCAGGCCGCG
GGAAGGAAGGTCCGCTGGATTGAGGGCCGAAGGGACGTAGCAGAAGGACGTCCCGCGCAGAATCCAGGTG
GCAACACAGGCGAGCAGCCATGGAAAGGACGTCAGCTTCCCCGACAACACCACGGAATTGTCAGTGCCCA
ACAGCCGAGCCCCTGTCCAGCAGCGGGCAAGGCAGGCGGCGATGAGTTCCGCCGTGGCAATAGGGAGGGG
GAAAGCGAAAGTCCCGGAAAGGAGCTGACAGGTGGTGGCAATGCCCCAACCAGTGGGGGTTGCGTCAGCA
AACACAGTGCACACCACGCCACGTTGCCTGACAACGGGCCACAACTCCTCATAAAGAGACAGCAACCAGG
ATTTATACAAGGAGGAGAAAATGAAAGCCATACGGGAAGCAATAGCATGATACAAAGGCATTAAAGCAGC
GTATCCACATAGCGTAAAAGGAGCAACATAGTTAAGAATACCAGTCAATCTTTCACAAATTTTGTAATCC
AGAGGTTGATTGTCGACACCTGTGGAGAGAAAGGCAAAGTGGATGTCAGTAAGACCAATAGGTGCCTATC
AGAAACGCAAGAGTCTTCTCTGTCTCGACAAGCCCAGTTTCTATTGGTCTCCTTAAACCTGTCTTGTAAC
CTTGATACTTACCTGCGGCCTCGACCTTTAGCTATTCATCGGTACCTCGAGCACCGGTCTATTTGCCCAT
CAGTTCT
