>Addgene plasmid #59761 | pCAG_mRuby2_smFP OLLAS | addgene partial sequence | sequence record 98422 | pCAGGS-3 5'-TCCTTAAACCTGTCTTGTAA-3'
GACTTAGCTATTCATCGGTACCTCGAGCACCGGTCTATTTGCCCATCAGTCTGGGTCCAAGCTCGTTTGC
GAAGCCCGATTGTTGTTGTTTTCCCATGAGTCTTGGTCCGAGCTCGTTCGCAAAGCCCGACTGCTGTTGC
TTTCCCATCAATCTTGGCCCGAGTTCGTTTGCAAAGCCGCTTCCTTGACCGCCTCCCAGTCCCGCGAACT
TGGCCACGGCATGTTCTCTTTGCACGACGAACATCTCATTGTCTGATTCTTCGAGCCGCTCCAGGCGGTG
GTCGACGGCATGAATGCCCGGCATCTTGATGTTTCCCACGGTTTTCTTTGATCTGTAGGTGGTCACGAAC
GAACAGGACAGATGTCCTCCTCCTTTACCCATCAGCCGAGGACCCAGCTCGTTAGCGAACCCGCTTTGTT
GCTGCTTCCCCATAAGGCGTGGCCCAAGCTCATTGGCGAAGCCGGACTGTTGCTGTTTCCCCATCAGGCG
TGGTCCCAATTCGTTCGCGAAACCGGAACCGCCCTGCTGCCCTCCCTTTCCCATAAGCCTCGGTCCCAGC
TCATTAGCGAATCCGCTCTGCTGCTGCTTTCCCATCAAGCGGGGACCCAGTTCGTTAGCAAAACCGCTTT
GCTGTTGTTTGCCCATGAGGCGTGGGCCGAGCTCATTCGCAAATCCGCTTCCTCCGTCGACCTTCAGCGC
CATGTGGGTGTAG
